Addgene plasmid #108813: pSD35_pCAG-PV1-TP901-N326-L1-FRB-NLS-BGHpA
Purpose: Expresses N-terminus to aa326 of TP901 integrase fused to GID1 CID
Depositing lab: Wilson Wong. Depositing organization: Boston University Main Campus. Publication: High-performance chemical- and light-inducible recombinases in mammalian cells and mice. Weinberg BH, Cho JH, Agarwal Y, Pham NTH, Caraballo LD, Walkosz M, Ortega C, Trexler M, Tague N, Law B, Benman WKJ, Letendre J, Beal J, Wong WW. Nat Commun. 2019 Oct 24;10(1):4845. doi: 10.1038/s41467-019-12800-7. PubMed 31649244.
Backbone
  Vector backbone: pCAGGS
  Vector type: Mammalian Expression, Cre/Lox, Synthetic Biology
Growth in bacteria
  Bacterial resistance: Ampicillin, 100 μg/mL
  Growth temperature: 37°C
  Growth strain: NEB Stable
  Copy number: High Copy
Gene/Insert
  Gene/Insert name: TP901 integrase fragment N-terminus to aa326
  Species: Synthetic
  Promoter: pCAG
  Cloning method: Restriction Enzyme; 5′ cloning site MluI (not destroyed); 3′ cloning site BspEI (not destroyed)
Terms and licenses: Academic/Nonprofit Terms; Industry Terms: Not Available to Industry
Depositor comments: Please visit https://www.biorxiv.org/content/10.1101/747121v1 for bioRxiv preprint.
How to cite: pSD35_pCAG-PV1-TP901-N326-L1-FRB-NLS-BGHpA was a gift from Wilson Wong (Addgene plasmid # 108813 ; http://n2t.net/addgene:108813 ; RRID:Addgene_108813)
