[The description below was written by a language model from this plasmid's Addgene catalogue record and pLannotate feature annotations shown in this document.]
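Description:
pSD35_pCAG-PV1-TP901-N326-L1-FRB-NLS-BGHpA is a 6,559 nt mammalian expression plasmid built on the pCAGGS backbone. It encodes one half of a split, chemically inducible TP901 serine integrase. In E. coli it is maintained through a high-copy ColE1/pUC-type origin and selected with ampicillin via the β-lactamase gene. Residual lac promoter/operator and lacI fragments are backbone remnants. An SV40 origin is also annotated, which can support episomal replication in cells expressing large T antigen.

The payload is driven by the CAG promoter, made up of the CMV immediate-early enhancer, the chicken β-actin promoter and a chimeric β-actin/β-globin intron, which gives strong constitutive expression in most mammalian cell types. The open reading frame is a synthetic TP901 integrase fragment running from the N-terminus to amino acid 326. According to the plasmid name, it is joined through a linker (L1) to FRB and a nuclear localisation signal, and transcription ends at a bGH polyadenylation signal. The backbone's rabbit β-globin poly(A) lies further downstream. The feature table does not annotate the integrase fragment itself, but there is an unannotated gap between the intron and FRB where it would sit. The "PV1" element in the name is not explained in the record.

The record contains one inconsistency. The purpose field says the fragment is fused to a GID1 dimerisation domain, whereas both the plasmid name and the sequence annotation indicate FRB, detected as the T2098L variant that binds rapamycin analogues. The sequence-based evidence therefore favours FRB. In such split-recombinase designs, this half is presumably co-expressed with a complementary C-terminal integrase fragment fused to the partner domain. Adding the dimerising ligand would then reconstitute recombinase activity, allowing drug-controlled DNA recombination in mammalian cells and synthetic gene circuits.
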