Features (pLannotate 1.2.2; 19 found; start..end, strand, type, name):
     46..62      -  protein_bind   lac operator: The lac repressor binds to the lac operator to inhibit transcription in E. coli. This inhibition can be relieved by adding lactose or isopropyl-β-D-thiogalactopyranoside (IPTG). lac repressor encoded by lacI
     70..100     -  promoter       lac promoter: promoter for the E. coli lac operon
    115..136     -  protein_bind   CAP binding site: CAP binding activates transcription in the presence of cAMP. E. coli catabolite activator protein
    149..188     -  CDS            lacI (fragment): lac repressor; lacI; The lac repressor binds to the lac operator to inhibit transcription in E. coli. This inhibition can be relieved by adding lactose or isopropyl-β-D-thiogalactopyranoside (IPTG).
    195..217     +  promoter       SV40 promoter (fragment): SV40 enhancer and early promoter
    221..355     +  rep_origin     SV40 ori: SV40 origin of replication
    375..509     +  polyA_signal   SV40 poly(A) signal: SV40 polyadenylation signal
    511..565     -  CDS            lacI (fragment): lac repressor; lacI; The lac repressor binds to the lac operator to inhibit transcription in E. coli. This inhibition can be relieved by adding lactose or isopropyl-β-D-thiogalactopyranoside (IPTG).
    748..1336    -  rep_origin     ori: high-copy-number ColE1/pMB1/pBR322/pUC origin of replication
   1507..2367    -  CDS            AmpR: β-lactamase; bla; confers resistance to ampicillin, carbenicillin, and related antibiotics
   2368..2472    -  promoter       AmpR promoter: bla
   2503..2882    +  enhancer       CMV enhancer: human cytomegalovirus immediate early enhancer
   2884..3159    +  promoter       chicken β-actin promoter: No description available
   3160..4175    +  intron         chimeric intron: chimera between introns from chicken β-actin and rabbit β-globin
   5330..5605    +  CDS            FRB*: T2098L mutant of FKBP-rapamycin binding domain of human FRAP binds synthetic ligands such as AP21967
   5636..5860    +  polyA_signal   bGH poly(A) signal: bovine growth hormone polyadenylation signal
   5864..5885    +  promoter       SV40 promoter (fragment): SV40 enhancer and early promoter
   6023..6094    +  CDS            HBB (fragment): HBB_PONPY - Experimental evidence at transcript level: Swiss-Prot protein existence level 2. Involved in oxygen transport from the lung to the various peripheral tissues. From Pongo pygmaeus (Bornean orangutan).
   6165..6220    +  polyA_signal   β-globin poly(A) signal: rabbit β-globin polyadenylation signal (Gil and Proudfoot, 1987)
>Addgene plasmid #108813 | pSD35_pCAG-PV1-TP901-N326-L1-FRB-NLS-BGHpA | depositor full sequence | sequence record 205094 | Full Sequence
CCCAAGCTTGGCGTAATCATGGTCATAGCTGTTTCCTGTGTGAAATTGTTATCCGCTCACAATTCCACAC
AACATACGAGCCGGAAGCATAAAGTGTAAAGCCTGGGGTGCCTAATGAGTGAGCTAACTCACATTAATTG
CGTTGCGCTCACTGCCCGCTTTCCAGTCGGGAAACCTGTCGTGCCAGCGGATCCGCATCTCAATTAGTCA
GCAACCATAGTCCCGCCCCTAACTCCGCCCAGTTCCGCCCATTCTCCGCCCCATGGCTGACTAATTTTTT
TTATTTATGCAGAGGCCGAGGCCGCCTCGGCCTCTGAGCTATTCCAGAAGTAGTGAGGAGGCTTTTTTGG
AGGCCTAGGCTTTTGCAAAAAGCTAACTTGTTTATTGCAGCTTATAATGGTTACAAATAAAGCAATAGCA
TCACAAATTTCACAAATAAAGCATTTTTTTCACTGCATTCTAGTTGTGGTTTGTCCAAACTCATCAATGT
ATCTTATCATGTCTGGATCCGCTGCATTAATGAATCGGCCAACGCGCGGGGAGAGGCGGTTTGCGTATTG
GGCGCTCTTCCGCTTCCTCGCTCACTGACTCGCTGCGCTCGGTCGTTCGGCTGCGGCGAGCGGTATCAGC
TCACTCAAAGGCGGTAATACGGTTATCCACAGAATCAGGGGATAACGCAGGAAAGAACATGTGAGCAAAA
GGCCAGCAAAAGGCCAGGAACCGTAAAAAGGCCGCGTTGCTGGCGTTTTTCCATAGGCTCCGCCCCCCTG
ACGAGCATCACAAAAATCGACGCTCAAGTCAGAGGTGGCGAAACCCGACAGGACTATAAAGATACCAGGC
GTTTCCCCCTGGAAGCTCCCTCGTGCGCTCTCCTGTTCCGACCCTGCCGCTTACCGGATACCTGTCCGCC
TTTCTCCCTTCGGGAAGCGTGGCGCTTTCTCATAGCTCACGCTGTAGGTATCTCAGTTCGGTGTAGGTCG
TTCGCTCCAAGCTGGGCTGTGTGCACGAACCCCCCGTTCAGCCCGACCGCTGCGCCTTATCCGGTAACTA
TCGTCTTGAGTCCAACCCGGTAAGACACGACTTATCGCCACTGGCAGCAGCCACTGGTAACAGGATTAGC
AGAGCGAGGTATGTAGGCGGTGCTACAGAGTTCTTGAAGTGGTGGCCTAACTACGGCTACACTAGAAGAA
CAGTATTTGGTATCTGCGCTCTGCTGAAGCCAGTTACCTTCGGAAAAAGAGTTGGTAGCTCTTGATCCGG
CAAACAAACCACCGCTGGTAGCGGTGGTTTTTTTGTTTGCAAGCAGCAGATTACGCGCAGAAAAAAAGGA
TCTCAAGAAGATCCTTTGATCTTTTCTACGGGGTCTGACGCTCAGTGGAACGAAAACTCACGTTAAGGGA
TTTTGGTCATGAGATTATCAAAAAGGATCTTCACCTAGATCCTTTTAAATTAAAAATGAAGTTTTAAATC
AATCTAAAGTATATATGAGTAAACTTGGTCTGACAGTTACCAATGCTTAATCAGTGAGGCACCTATCTCA
GCGATCTGTCTATTTCGTTCATCCATAGTTGCCTGACTCCCCGTCGTGTAGATAACTACGATACGGGAGG
GCTTACCATCTGGCCCCAGTGCTGCAATGATACCGCGAGACCCACGCTCACCGGCTCCAGATTTATCAGC
AATAAACCAGCCAGCCGGAAGGGCCGAGCGCAGAAGTGGTCCTGCAACTTTATCCGCCTCCATCCAGTCT
ATTAATTGTTGCCGGGAAGCTAGAGTAAGTAGTTCGCCAGTTAATAGTTTGCGCAACGTTGTTGCCATTG
CTACAGGCATCGTGGTGTCACGCTCGTCGTTTGGTATGGCTTCATTCAGCTCCGGTTCCCAACGATCAAG
GCGAGTTACATGATCCCCCATGTTGTGCAAAAAAGCGGTTAGCTCCTTCGGTCCTCCGATCGTTGTCAGA
AGTAAGTTGGCCGCAGTGTTATCACTCATGGTTATGGCAGCACTGCATAATTCTCTTACTGTCATGCCAT
CCGTAAGATGCTTTTCTGTGACTGGTGAGTACTCAACCAAGTCATTCTGAGAATAGTGTATGCGGCGACC
GAGTTGCTCTTGCCCGGCGTCAATACGGGATAATACCGCGCCACATAGCAGAACTTTAAAAGTGCTCATC
ATTGGAAAACGTTCTTCGGGGCGAAAACTCTCAAGGATCTTACCGCTGTTGAGATCCAGTTCGATGTAAC
CCACTCGTGCACCCAACTGATCTTCAGCATCTTTTACTTTCACCAGCGTTTCTGGGTGAGCAAAAACAGG
AAGGCAAAATGCCGCAAAAAAGGGAATAAGGGCGACACGGAAATGTTGAATACTCATACTCTTCCTTTTT
CAATATTATTGAAGCATTTATCAGGGTTATTGTCTCATGAGCGGATACATATTTGAATGTATTTAGAAAA
ATAAACAAATAGGGGTTCCGCGCACATTTCCCCGAAAAGTGCCACCTGGGTCGACATTGATTATTGACTA
GTTATTAATAGTAATCAATTACGGGGTCATTAGTTCATAGCCCATATATGGAGTTCCGCGTTACATAACT
TACGGTAAATGGCCCGCCTGGCTGACCGCCCAACGACCCCCGCCCATTGACGTCAATAATGACGTATGTT
CCCATAGTAACGCCAATAGGGACTTTCCATTGACGTCAATGGGTGGAGTATTTACGGTAAACTGCCCACT
TGGCAGTACATCAAGTGTATCATATGCCAAGTACGCCCCCTATTGACGTCAATGACGGTAAATGGCCCGC
CTGGCATTATGCCCAGTACATGACCTTATGGGACTTTCCTACTTGGCAGTACATCTACGTATTAGTCATC
GCTATTACCATGGTCGAGGTGAGCCCCACGTTCTGCTTCACTCTCCCCATCTCCCCCCCCTCCCCACCCC
CAATTTTGTATTTATTTATTTTTTAATTATTTTGTGCAGCGATGGGGGCGGGGGGGGGGGGGGCGCGCGC
CAGGCGGGGCGGGGCGGGGCGAGGGGCGGGGCGGGGCGAGGCGGAAAGGTGCGGCGGCAGCCAATCAGAG
CGGCGCGCTCCGAAAGTTTCCTTTTATGGCGAGGCGGCGGCGGCGGCGGCCCTATAAAAAGCGAAGCGCG
CGGCGGGCGGGAGTCGCTGCGTTGCCTTCGCCCCGTGCCCCGCTCCGCGCCGCCTCGCGCCGCCCGCCCC
GGCTCTGACTGACCGCGTTACTCCCACAGGTGAGCGGGCGGGACGGCCCTTCTCCTCCGGGCTGTAATTA
GCGCTTGGTTTAATGACGGCTCGTTTCTTTTCTGTGGCTGCGTGAAAGCCTTAAAGGGCTCCGGGAGGGC
CCTTTGTGCGGGGGGGAGCGGCTCGGGGGGTGCGTGCGTGTGTGTGTGCGTGGGGAGCGCCGCGTGCGGC
TCCGCGCTGCCCGGCGGCTGTGAGCGCTGCGGGCGCGGCGCGGGGCTTTGTGCGCTCCGCAGTGTGCGCG
AGGGGAGCGCGGCCGGGGGCGGTGCCCCGCGGTGCGGGGGGGGCTGCGAGGGGAACAAAGGCTGCGTGCG
GGGTGTGTGCGTGGGGGGGTGAGCAGGGGGTGTGGGCGCGGCGGTCGGGCTGTAACCCCCCCCTGCACCC
CCCTCCCCGAGTTGCTGAGCACGGCCCGGCTTCGGGTGCGGGGCTCCGTACGGGGCGTGGCGCGGGGCTC
GCCGTGCCGGGCGGGGGGTGGCGGCAGGTGGGGGTGCCGGGCGGGGCGGGGCCGCCTCGGGCCGGGGAGG
GCTCGGGGGAGGGGCGCGGCGGCCCCCGGAGCGCCGGCGGCTGTCGAGGCGCGGCGAGCCGCAGCCATTG
CCTTTTATGGTAATCGTGCGAGAGGGCGCAGGGACTTCCTTTGTCCCAAATCTGTGCGGAGCCGAAATCT
GGGAGGCGCCGCCGCACCCCCTCTAGCGGGCGCGGGGCGAAGCGGTGCGGCGCCGGCAGGAAGGAAATGG
GCGGGGAGGGCCTTCGTGCGTCGCCGCGCCGCCGTCCCCTTCTCCCTCTCCAGCCTCGGGGCTGTCCGCG
GGGGGACGGCTGCCTTCGGGGGGGACGGGGCAGGGCGGGGTTCGGCTTCTGGCGTGTGACCGGCGGCTCT
AGAGCCTCTGCTAACCATGTTCATGCCTTCTTCTTTTTCCTACAGCTCCTGGGCAACGTGCTGGTTATTG
TGCTGTCTCATCATTTTGGCAAAGAATTGATTAATTCGAGCGAAGGCGCGCCCATTACTCGCATCCATTC
TCAGGCTGTCTCGTCTCGTCTCGCACGCGTGCCGCCACCATGACCAAGAAGGTGGCCATCTACACCAGAG
TGTCCACCACCAACCAGGCCGAGGAAGGCTTCAGCATCGACGAGCAGATCGACCGGCTGACCAAATACGC
CGAGGCCATGGGATGGCAGGTGTCCGATACCTACACCGACGCCGGCTTTAGCGGCGCCAAGCTGGAAAGA
CCCGCCATGCAGCGGCTGATCAACGACATCGAGAACAAGGCCTTCGACACCGTGCTGGTGTACAAGCTGG
ACAGGCTGAGCAGAAGCGTGCGGGACACCCTGTACCTCGTGAAGGACGTGTTCACCAAGAACAAGATCGA
CTTCATCAGCCTGAACGAGAGCATCGACACCAGCAGCGCTATGGGCAGCCTGTTCCTGACCATCCTGAGC
GCCATCAACGAGTTCGAGCGCGAGAACATCAAAGAACGGATGACCATGGGCAAGCTGGGCAGAGCCAAGA
GCGGCAAGAGCATGATGTGGACCAAGACCGCCTTCGGCTACTACCACAACAGAAAGACCGGCATCCTGGA
AATAGTGCCACTGCAGGCCACCATCGTGGAACAGATCTTCACCGACTACCTGAGCGGCATCTCCCTGACC
AAGCTGAGAGACAAGCTGAACGAGTCCGGCCACATCGGCAAGGACATCCCTTGGAGCTACCGGACCCTGC
GGCAGACCCTGGACAACCCTGTGTACTGCGGCTACATCAAGTTCAAGGACTCCCTGTTCGAGGGCATGCA
CAAGCCCATCATCCCTTACGAGACATACCTGAAGGTGCAGAAAGAGCTGGAAGAGAGACAGCAGCAGACC
TACGAGCGGAACAACAACCCCAGACCCTTCCAGGCCAAGTACATGCTGTCCGGCATGGCCAGATGCGGCT
ACTGTGGCGCCCCTCTGAAGATCGTGCTGGGCCACAAGAGAAAGGACGGCAGCCGGACCATGAAGTACCA
CTGCGCCAACCGGTTCCCTAGAAAGACCAAGGGCATCTCCGGAGGGTCTGGCTCCGGATCAAGTGGTGGC
AGCGGTACCATCCTCTGGCATGAGATGTGGCATGAAGGCCTGGAAGAGGCATCTCGTTTGTACTTTGGGG
AAAGGAACGTGAAAGGCATGTTTGAGGTGCTGGAGCCCTTGCATGCTATGATGGAACGGGGCCCCCAGAC
TCTGAAGGAAACATCCTTTAATCAGGCCTATGGTCGAGATTTAATGGAGGCCCAAGAGTGGTGCAGGAAG
TACATGAAATCAGGGAATGTCAAGGACCTCCTCCAAGCCTGGGACCTCTATTATCATGTGTTCCGACGAA
TCTCACCCAAGAAAAAGCGGAAGGTGTGAGAATTCCTGTGCCTTCTAGTTGCCAGCCATCTGTTGTTTGC
CCCTCCCCCGTGCCTTCCTTGACCCTGGAAGGTGCCACTCCCACTGTCCTTTCCTAATAAAATGAGGAAA
TTGCATCGCATTGTCTGAGTAGGTGTCATTCTATTCTGGGGGGTGGGGTGGGGCAGGACAGCAAGGGGGA
GGATTGGGAAGACAATAGCAGGCATGCTGGGGATGCGGTGGGCTCTATGGCTTCTGAGGCGGAAAGAACC
AGCTGGGGCTCTAGGGGGTATCCCCACGCGCCCTGTAGCGTGTACCGCTGGGAGTTCGTAGACGGAAACA
AACGCAGAATCCAAGCGCGGCCGCCCAGGATACATAGATTACCACAACTCCGAGCCCTTCCACCGCTAGC
GCACTCCTCAGGTGCAGGCTGCCTATCAGAAGGTGGTGGCTGGTGTGGCCAATGCCCTGGCTCACAAATA
CCACTGAGATCTTTTTCCCTCTGCCAAAAATTATGGGGACATCATGAAGCCCCTTGAGCATCTGACTTCT
GGCTAATAAAGGAAATTTATTTTCATTGCAATAGTGTGTTGGAATTTTTTGTGTCTCTCACTCGGAAGGA
CATATGGGAGGGCAAATCATTTAAAACATCAGAATGAGTATTTGGTTTAGAGTTTGGCAACATATGCCCA
TATGCTGGCTGCCATGAACAAAGGTTGGCTATAAAGAGGTCATCAGTATATGAAACAGCCCCCTGCTGTC
CATTCCTTATTCCATAGAAAAGCCTTGACTTGAGGTTAGATTTTTTTTATATTTTGTTTTGTGTTATTTT
TTTCTTTAACATCCCTAAAATTTTCCTTACATGTTTTACTAGCCAGATTTTTCCTCCTCTCCTGACTACT
CCCAGTCATAGCTGTCCCTCTTCTCTTATGGAGATCCCTCGACCTGCAG
