>Addgene plasmid #108813 | pSD35_pCAG-PV1-TP901-N326-L1-FRB-NLS-BGHpA | addgene partial sequence | sequence record 226951 | Addgene Partial NGS Result
TGCACCCCCCTCCCCGAGTTGCTGAGCACGGCCCGGCTTCGGGTGCGGGGCTCCGTACGGGGCGTGGCGC
GGGGCTCGCCGTGCCGGGCGGGGGGTGGCGGCAGGTGGGGGTGCCGGGCGGGGCGGGGCCGCCTCGGGCC
GGGGAGGGCTCGGGGGAGGGGCGCGGCGGCCCCCGGAGCGCCGGCGGCTGTCGAGGCGCGGCGAGCCGCA
GCCATTGCCTTTTATGGTAATCGTGCGAGAGGGCGCAGGGACTTCCTTTGTCCCAAATCTGTGCGGAGCC
GAAATCTGGGAGGCGCCGCCGCACCCCCTCTAGCGGGCGCGGGGCGAAGCGGTGCGGCGCCGGCAGGAAG
GAAATGGGCGGGGAGGGCCTTCGTGCGTCGCCGCGCCGCCGTCCCCTTCTCCCTCTCCAGCCTCGGGGCT
GTCCGCGGGGGGACGGCTGCCTTCGGGGGGGACGGGGCAGGGCGGGGTTCGGCTTCTGGCGTGTGACCGG
CGGCTCTAGAGCCTCTGCTAACCATGTTCATGCCTTCTTCTTTTTCCTACAGCTCCTGGGCAACGTGCTG
GTTATTGTGCTGTCTCATCATTTTGGCAAAGAATTGATTAATTCGAGCGAAGGCGCGCCCATTACTCGCA
TCCATTCTCAGGCTGTCTCGTCTCGTCTCGCACGCGTGCCGCCACCATGACCAAGAAGGTGGCCATCTAC
ACCAGAGTGTCCACCACCAACCAGGCCGAGGAAGGCTTCAGCATCGACGAGCAGATCGACCGGCTGACCA
AATACGCCGAGGCCATGGGATGGCAGGTGTCCGATACCTACACCGACGCCGGCTTTAGCGGCGCCAAGCT
GGAAAGACCCGCCATGCAGCGGCTGATCAACGACATCGAGAACAAGGCCTTCGACACCGTGCTGGTGTAC
AAGCTGGACAGGCTGAGCAGAAGCGTGCGGGACACCCTGTACCTCGTGAAGGACGTGTTCACCAAGAACA
AGATCGACTTCATCAGCCTGAACGAGAGCATCGACACCAGCAGCGCTATGGGCAGCCTGTTCCTGACCAT
CCTGAGCGCCATCAACGAGTTCGAGCGCGAGAACATCAAAGAACGGATGACCATGGGCAAGCTGGGCAGA
GCCAAGAGCGGCAAGAGCATGATGTGGACCAAGACCGCCTTCGGCTACTACCACAACAGAAAGACCGGCA
TCCTGGAAATAGTGCCACTGCAGGCCACCATCGTGGAACAGATCTTCACCGACTACCTGAGCGGCATCTC
CCTGACCAAGCTGAGAGACAAGCTGAACGAGTCCGGCCACATCGGCAAGGACATCCCTTGGAGCTACCGG
ACCCTGCGGCAGACCCTGGACAACCCTGTGTACTGCGGCTACATCAAGTTCAAGGACTCCCTGTTCGAGG
GCATGCACAAGCCCATCATCCCTTACGAGACATACCTGAAGGTGCAGAAAGAGCTGGAAGAGAGACAGCA
GCAGACCTACGAGCGGAACAACAACCCCAGACCCTTCCAGGCCAAGTACATGCTGTCCGGCATGGCCAGA
TGCGGCTACTGTGGCGCCCCTCTGAAGATCGTGCTGGGCCACAAGAGAAAGGACGGCAGCCGGACCATGA
AGTACCACTGCGCCAACCGGTTCCCTAGAAAGACCAAGGGCATCTCCGGAGGGTCTGGCTCCGGATCAAG
TGGTGGCAGCGGTACCATCCTCTGGCATGAGATGTGGCATGAAGGCCTGGAAGAGGCATCTCGTTTGTAC
TTTGGGGAAAGGAACGTGAAAGGCATGTTTGAGGTGCTGGAGCCCTTGCATGCTATGATGGAACGGGGCC
CCCAGACTCTGAAGGAAACATCCTTTAATCAGGCCTATGGTCGAGATTTAATGGAGGCCCAAGAGTGGTG
CAGGAAGTACATGAAATCAGGGAATGTCAAGGACCTCCTCCAAGCCTGGGACCTCTATTATCATGTGTTC
CGACGAATCTCACCCAAGAAAAAGCGGAAGGTGTGAGAATTCCTGTGCCTTCTAGTTGCCAGCCATCTGT
TGTTTGCCCCTCCCCCGTGCCTTCCTTGACCCTGGAAGGTGCCACTCCCACTGTCCTTTCCTAATAAAAT
GAGGAAATTGCATCGCATTGTCTGAGTAGGTGTCATTCTATTCTGGGGGGTGGGGTGGGGCAGGACAGCA
AGGGGGAGGATTGGGAAGACAATAGCAGGCATGCTGGGGATGCGGTGGGCTCTATGGCTTCTGAGGCGGA
AAGAACCAGCTGGGGCTCTAGGGGGTATCCCCACGCGCCCTGTAGCGTGTACCGCTGGGAGTTCGTAGAC
GGAAACAAACGCAGAATCCAAGCGCGGCCGCCCAGGATACATAGATTACCACAACTCCGAGCCCTTCCAC
CGCTAGCGCACTCCTCAGGTGCAGGCTGCCTATCAGAAGGTGGTGGCTGGTGTGGCCAATGCCCTGGCTC
ACAAATACCACTGAGATCTTTTTCCCTCTGCCAAAAATTATGGGGACATCATGAAGCCCCTTGAGCATCT
GACTTCTGGCTAATAAAGGAAATTTATTTTCATTGCAATAGTGTGTTGGAATTTTTTGTGTCTCTCACTC
GGAAGGACATATGGGAGGGCAAATCATTTAAAACATCAGAATGAGTATTTGGTTTAGAGTTTGGCAACAT
ATGCCCATATGCTGGCTGCCATGAACAAAGGTTGGCTATAAAGAGGTCATCAGTATATGAAACAGCCCCC
TGCTGTCCATTCCTTATTCCATAGAAAAGCCTTGACTTGAGGTTAGATTTTTTTTATATTTTGTTTTGTG
TTATTTTTTTCTTTAACATCCCTAAAATTTTCCTTACATGTTTTACTAGCCAGATTTTTCCTCCTCTCCT
GACTACTCCCAGTCATAGCTGTCCCTCTTCTCTTATGGAGATCCCTCGACCTGCAGCCCAAGCTTGGCGT
AATCATGGTCATAGCTGTTTCCTGTGTGAAATTGTTATCCGCTCACAATTCCACACAACATACGAGCCGG
AAGCATAAAGTGTAAAGCCTGGGGTGCCTAATGAGTGAGCTAACTCACATTAATTGCGTTGCGCTCACTG
CCCGCTTTCCAGTCGGGAAACCTGTCGTGCCAGCGGATCCGCATCTCAATTAGTCAGCAACCATAGTCCC
GCCCCTAACTCCGCCCAGTTCCGCCCATTCTCCGCCCCATGGCTGACTAATTTTTTTTATTTATGCAGAG
GCCGAGGCCGCCTCGGCCTCTGAGCTATTCCAGAAGTAGTGAGGAGGCTTTTTTGGAGGCCTAGGCTTTT
GCAAAAAGCTAACTTGTTTATTGCAGCTTATAATGGTTACAAATAAAGCAATAGCATCACAAATTTCACA
AATAAAGCATTTTTTTCACTGCATTCTAGTTGTGGTTTGTCCAAACTCATCAATGTATCTTATCATGTCT
GGATCCGCTGCATTAATGAATCGGCCAACGCGCGGGGAGAGGCGGTTTGCGTATTGGGCGCTCTTCCGCT
TCCTCGCTCACTGACTCGCTGCGCTCGGTCGTTCGGCTGCGGCGAGCGGTATCAGCTCACTCAAAGGCGG
TAATACGGTTATCCACAGAATCAGGGGATAACGCAGGAAAGAACATGTGAGCAAAAGGCCAGCAAAAGGC
CAGGAACCGTAAAAAGGCCGCGTTGCTGGCGTTTTTCCATAGGCTCCGCCCCCCTGACGAGCATCACAAA
AATCGACGCTCAAGTCAGAGGTGGCGAAACCCGACAGGACTATAAAGATACCAGGCGTTTCCCCCTGGAA
GCTCCCTCGTGCGCTCTCCTGTTCCGACCCTGCCGCTTACCGGATACCTGTCCGCCTTTCTCCCTTCGGG
AAGCGTGGCGCTTTCTCATAGCTCACGCTGTAGGTATCTCAGTTCGGTGTAGGTCGTTCGCTCCAAGCTG
GGCTGTGTGCACGAACCCCCCGTTCAGCCCGACCGCTGCGCCTTATCCGGTAACTATCGTCTTGAGTCCA
ACCCGGTAAGACACGACTTATCGCCACTGGCAGCAGCCACTGGTAACAGGATTAGCAGAGCGAGGTATGT
AGGCGGTGCTACAGAGTTCTTGAAGTGGTGGCCTAACTACGGCTACACTAGAAGAACAGTATTTGGTATC
TGCGCTCTGCTGAAGCCAGTTACCTTCGGAAAAAGAGTTGGTAGCTCTTGATCCGGCAAACAAACCACCG
CTGGTAGCGGTGGTTTTTTTGTTTGCAAGCAGCAGATTACGCGCAGAAAAAAAGGATCTCAAGAAGATCC
TTTGATCTTTTCTACGGGGTCTGACGCTCAGTGGAACGAAAACTCACGTTAAGGGATTTTGGTCATGAGA
TTATCAAAAAGGATCTTCACCTAGATCCTTTTAAATTAAAAATGAAGTTTTAAATCAATCTAAAGTATAT
ATGAGTAAACTTGGTCTGACAGTTACCAATGCTTAATCAGTGAGGCACCTATCTCAGCGATCTGTCTATT
TCGTTCATCCATAGTTGCCTGACTCCCCGTCGTGTAGATAACTACGATACGGGAGGGCTTACCATCTGGC
CCCAGTGCTGCAATGATACCGCGAGACCCACGCTCACCGGCTCCAGATTTATCAGCAATAAACCAGCCAG
CCGGAAGGGCCGAGCGCAGAAGTGGTCCTGCAACTTTATCCGCCTCCATCCAGTCTATTAATTGTTGCCG
GGAAGCTAGAGTAAGTAGTTCGCCAGTTAATAGTTTGCGCAACGTTGTTGCCATTGCTACAGGCATCGTG
GTGTCACGCTCGTCGTTTGGTATGGCTTCATTCAGCTCCGGTTCCCAACGATCAAGGCGAGTTACATGAT
CCCCCATGTTGTGCAAAAAAGCGGTTAGCTCCTTCGGTCCTCCGATCGTTGTCAGAAGTAAGTTGGCCGC
AGTGTTATCACTCATGGTTATGGCAGCACTGCATAATTCTCTTACTGTCATGCCATCCGTAAGATGCTTT
TCTGTGACTGGTGAGTACTCAACCAAGTCATTCTGAGAATAGTGTATGCGGCGACCGAGTTGCTCTTGCC
CGGCGTCAATACGGGATAATACCGCGCCACATAGCAGAACTTTAAAAGTGCTCATCATTGGAAAACGTTC
TTCGGGGCGAAAACTCTCAAGGATCTTACCGCTGTTGAGATCCAGTTCGATGTAACCCACTCGTGCACCC
AACTGATCTTCAGCATCTTTTACTTTCACCAGCGTTTCTGGGTGAGCAAAAACAGGAAGGCAAAATGCCG
CAAAAAAGGGAATAAGGGCGACACGGAAATGTTGAATACTCATACTCTTCCTTTTTCAATATTATTGAAG
CATTTATCAGGGTTATTGTCTCATGAGCGGATACATATTTGAATGTATTTAGAAAAATAAACAAATAGGG
GTTCCGCGCACATTTCCCCGAAAAGTGCCACCTGGGTCGACATTGATTATTGACTAGTTATTAATAGTAA
TCAATTACGGGGTCATTAGTTCATAGCCCATATATGGAGTTCCGCGTTACATAACTTACGGTAAATGGCC
CGCCTGGCTGACCGCCCAACGACCCCCGCCCATTGACGTCAATAATGACGTATGTTCCCATAGTAACGCC
AATAGGGACTTTCCATTGACGTCAATGGGTGGAGTATTTACGGTAAACTGCCCACTTGGCAGTACATCAA
GTGTATCATATGCCAAGTACGCCCCCTATTGACGTCAATGACGGTAAATGGCCCGCCTGGCATTATGCCC
AGTACATGACCTTATGGGACTTTCCTACTTGGCAGTACATCTACGTATTAGTCATCGCTATTACCATGGT
CGAGGTGAGCCCCACGTTCTGCTTCACTCTCCCCATCTCCCCCCCCTCCCCACCCCCAATTTTGTATTTA
TTTATTTTTTAATTATTTTGTGCAGCGATGGGGG
